>Addgene plasmid #146022 | pAc5.1C-Fluc-oskar_C | depositor full sequence | sequence record 288467 | Full Sequence
CTTCAAGGAATTAATTCTATATTCTAAAAACACAAATGATACTTCTAAAAAAAATCATGAATGGCATCAA
CTCTGAATCAAATCTTTGCAGATGCACCTACTTCTCATTTCCACTGTCACATCATTTTTCCAGATCTCGC
TGCCTGTTATGTGGCCCACAAACCAAGACACGTTTTATGGCCATTAAAGCTGGCTGATCGTCGCCAAACA
CCAAATACATATCAATATGTACATTCGAGAAAGAAGCGATCAAAGAAGCGTCTTCGGGCGAGTAGGAGAA
TGCGGAGGAGAAGGAGAACGAGCTGATCTAGTATCTCTCCACAATCCAATGCCAACTGACCAACTGGCCA
TATTCGGAGCAATTTGAAGCCAATTTCCATCGCCTGGCGATCGCTCCATTCTTGGCTATATGTTTTTCAC
CGTTCCCGGGGCCATTTTCAAAGACTCGTCGGTAAGATAAGATTGTGTCACTCGCTGTCTCTCTTCATTT
GTCGAAGAATGCTGAGGAATTTCGCGATGACGTCGGCGAGTATTTTGAAGAATGAGAATAATTTGTATTT
ATACGAAAATCAGTTAGTGGAATTTTCTACAAAAACATGTTATCTATAGATAATTTTGTTGCAAAATATG
TTGACTATGACAAAGATTGTATGTATATACCTTTAATGTATTCTCATTTTCTTATGTATTTATAATGGCA
ATGATGATACTGATGATATTTTAAGATGATGCCAGACCACAGGCTGATTTCTGCGTCTTTTGCCGAACGC
AGTGCATGTGCGGTTGTTGTTTTTTGGAATAGTTTCAATTTTCGGACTGTCCGCTTTGATTTCAGTTTCT
TGGCTTATTCAAAAAGCAAAGTAAAGCCAAAAAAGCGAGATGGCAATACCAAATGCGGCAAAACGGTAGT
GGAAGGAAAGGGGTGCGGGGCAGCGGAAGGAAGGGTGGGGCGGGGCGTGGCGGGGTCTGTGGCTGGGCGC
GACGTCACCGACGTTGGAGCCACTCCTTTGACCATGTGTGCGTGTGTGTATTATTCGTGTCTCGCCACTC
GCCGGTTGTTTTTTTCTTTTTATCTCGCTCTCTCTAGCGCCATCTCGTACGCATGCTCAACGCACCGCAT
GTTGCCGTGTCCTTTATGCGTCATTTTGGCTCGAAATAGGCAATTATTTAAACAAAGATTAGTCAACGAA
AACGCTAAAATAAATAAGTCTACAATATGGTTACTTATTGCCATGTGTGTGCAGCCAACGATAGCAACAA
AAGCAACAACACAGTGGCTTTCCCTCTTTCACTTTTTGTTTGCAAGCGCGTGCGAGCAAGACGGCACGAC
CGGCAAACGCAATTACGCTGACAAAGAGCAGACGAAGTTTTGGCCGAAAAACATCAAGGCGCCTGATACG
AATGCATTTGCAATAACAATTGCGATATTTAATATTGTTTATGAAGCTGTTTGACTTCAAAACACACAAA
AAAAAAAATAAAACAAATTATTTGAAAGAGAATTAGGAATCGGACAGCTTATCGTTACGGGCTAACAGCA
CACCGAGACGAAATAGCTTACCTGACGTCACAGCCTCTGGAAGAACTGCCGCCAAGCAGAGAGAGAGAGA
AAAAGAGGGAGAGCAGCTTAGACCGCATGTGCTTGTGTGTGAGGCGTCTCTCTCTTCGTCTCCTGTTTGC
GCAAACGCATAGACTGCACTGAGAAAATCGATTACCTATTTTTTATGAATGAATATTTGCACTATTACTA
TTCAAAACTATTAAGATAGCAATCACATTCAATAGCCAAATACTATACCACCTGAGCGATGCAACGAAAT
GATCAATTTGAGCAAAAATGCTGCATATTTAGGACGGCATCATTATAGAAATGCTTCTTGCTGTGTACTT
TTCTCTCGTCTGGCAGCTGTTTCGCCGTTATTGTTAAAACCGGCTTAAGTTAGGTGTGTTTTCTACGACT
AGTGATGCCCCTACTAGAAGATGTGTGTTGCACAAATGTCCCTGAATAACCAATTTGAAGTGCAGATAGC
AGTAAACGTAAGCTAATATGAATATTATTTAACTGTAATGTTTTAATATCGCTGGACATTACTAATAAAC
CCACTATAAACACATGTACATATGTATGTTTTGGCATACAATGAGTAGTTGGGGAAAAAATGTGTAAAAG
CACCGTGACCATCACAGCATAAAGATAACCAGCTGAAGTATCGAATATGAGTAACCCCCAAATTGAATCA
CATGCCGCAACTGATAGGACCCATGGAAGTACACTCTTCATGGCGATATACAAGACACACACAAGCACGA
ACACCCAGTTGCGGAGGAAATTCTCCGTAAATGAAAACCCAATCGGCGAACAATTCATACCCATATATGG
TAAAAGTTTTGAACGCGACTTGAGAGCGGAGAGCATTGCGGCTGATAAGGTTTTAGCGCTAAGCGGGCTT
TATAAAACGGGCTGCGGGACCAGTTTTCATATCACTACCGTTTGAGTTCTTGTGCTGTGTGGATACTCCT
CCCGACACAAAGCCGCTCCATCAGCCAGCAGTCGTCTAATCCAGAGACCCCGGATCGGGGTACCAACATG
GCCGAAGACGCCAAAAACATAAAGAAAGGCCCGGCACCATTCTATCCACTAGAGGATGGAACCGCTGGAG
AGCAACTGCATAAGGCTATGAAGAGATACGCCCTGGTTCCTGGAACAATTGCTTTTACAGATGCACATAT
CGAGGTGAACATCACGTACGCGGAATACTTCGAAATGTCCGTTCGGTTGGCAGAAGCTATGAAACGATAT
GGGCTGAATACAAATCACAGAATCGTCGTATGCAGTGAAAACTCTCTTCAATTCTTTATGCCGGTGTTGG
GCGCGTTATTTATCGGAGTTGCAGTTGCGCCCGCGAACGACATTTATAATGAACGTGAATTGCTCAACAG
TATGAACATTTCGCAGCCTACCGTAGTGTTTGTTTCCAAAAAGGGGTTGCAAAAAATTTTGAACGTGCAA
AAAAAATTACCAATAATCCAGAAAATTATTATCATGGATTCTAAAACGGATTACCAGGGATTTCAGTCGA
TGTACACGTTCGTCACATCTCATCTACCTCCCGGTTTTAATGAATACGATTTTGTACCAGAGTCCTTTGA
TCGTGACAAAACAATTGCACTGATAATGAACTCCTCTGGATCTACTGGGTTACCTAAGGGTGTGGCCCTT
CCGCATAGAACTGCCTGCGTCAGATTCTCGCATGCCAGAGATCCTATTTTTGGCAATCAAATCATTCCGG
ATACTGCGATTTTAAGTGTTGTTCCATTCCATCACGGTTTTGGAATGTTTACTACACTCGGATATTTGAT
ATGTGGATTTCGAGTCGTCTTAATGTATAGATTTGAAGAAGAGCTGTTTTTACGATCCCTTCAGGATTAC
AAAATTCAAAGTGCGTTGCTAGTACCAACCCTATTTTCATTCTTCGCCAAAAGCACTCTGATTGACAAAT
ACGATTTATCTAATTTACACGAAATTGCTTCTGGGGGCGCACCTCTTTCGAAAGAAGTCGGGGAAGCGGT
TGCAAAACGCTTCCATCTTCCAGGGATACGACAAGGATATGGGCTCACTGAGACTACATCAGCTATTCTG
ATTACACCCGAGGGGGATGATAAACCGGGCGCGGTCGGTAAAGTTGTTCCATTTTTTGAAGCGAAGGTTG
TGGATCTGGATACCGGGAAAACGCTGGGCGTTAATCAGAGAGGCGAATTATGTGTCAGAGGACCTATGAT
TATGTCCGGTTATGTAAACAATCCGGAAGCGACCAACGCCTTGATTGACAAGGATGGATGGCTACATTCT
GGAGACATAGCTTACTGGGACGAAGACGAACACTTCTTCATAGTTGACCGCTTGAAGTCTTTAATTAAAT
ACAAAGGGTATCAGGTGGCCCCCGCTGAATTGGAATCGATATTGTTACAACACCCCAACATCTTCGACGC
GGGCGTGGCAGGTCTTCCCGACGATGACGCCGGTGAACTTCCCGCCGCCGTTGTTGTTTTGGAGCACGGA
AAGACGATGACGGAAAAAGAGATCGTGGATTACGTCGCCAGTCAAGTAACAACCGCGAAAAAGTTGCGCG
GAGGAGTTGTGTTTGTGGACGAAGTACCGAAAGGTCTTACCGGAAAACTCGACGCAAGAAAAATCAGAGA
GATCCTCATAAAGGCCAAGAAGGGCGGAAAGTCCAAATTGTAAGAATTCGCTAGCGTTGGGTTCTTAATC
AAGATACATATATGCAAATTTTGACTGGGCTGGCACCGGAACCGACAAAATAAGAACTTTTTGATGATTT
TACGATTTACGCTGATGGATCGCTGCTTTTACGGAATTCGCTTAGTTTTAATATGTTTTATATGTAGTAT
GTTCTCTGTCTTTGTTTATTTATATGTTCGTGCACTTGTCCTAGTCCATTATTGTATATTATTGTGTGTT
TTGTGTTCTATGTTAGATTTAAACTTCTCAATTTTTCGCTGTCTGTGATTTGTTTTGCCAATGCCATTGA
TTTTCTGCACACTTTTTGCTGCTATCCCAAAAGCTGTGTAAAATAATCAAATGCAAAATAAGCGCAAGCA
GCTGAAAACTTCTCTTCAAACTTTTCCGCTTTTCCCAAAACCATTTTGCTTTGAAATCTGTTTTTACCAA
ATCAGATTAAACTGCAAAATGGAACTTAAATGCAAATCATTGCAATGCTTATAAACTGTTTTTTGTTCTA
TATACTTTTGTGTGGGTCAAAATTCGGCATGCTCCTGTATCACACAACCTGCCACTTGCCCTTAAAAAGA
AGGGCGCAGTGGGCGTGGTACGTATACATATGAGCCATGCTGCATTTTGGCCGTAATGAAAATGCACTGC
TTTACTTGGAAAATTCGCTTGCACAAAATCAACGCCGCGGCTGATTTATTATTGATGTGCTCAAGCAAAT
TCAAGTGAAGCATTTGCGCGATTTTCGTCTTTCTGTTTCCGTTTGCAAAAAAGTTTATAAAATGCTTACA
CTCTGCTGCAGACACGCCAACCGGAAGTGCGCACTAAGCGCTTGTTTGTAGCACAGTGTAGAATTCTGGC
GTAATTTACAGCTCTACTTTAAAGTCTTCTAGATAGCTATCTACTATTTATAAACTTATTTATTGTCTTG
AATGTATGTTAATTGTATGTATTGATGGTGATCACGTTTTTTTTGTCCTATAACAAGCTGCAATGTAAAA
TCCAAAAAAAAAATGAAAAAATAAAATAAAAGGGAAATCGTCGACCGATGCCCTTGAGAGCCTTCAACCC
AGTCAGCTCCTTCCGGTGGGCGCGGGGCATGACTATCGTCGCCGCACTTATGACTGTCTTCTTTATCATG
CAACTCGTAGGACAGGTGCCGGCAGCGCTCTGGGTCATTTTCGGCGAGGACCGCTTTCGCTGGAGCGCGA
CGATGATCGGCCTGTCGCTTGCGGTATTCGGAATCTTGCACGCCCTCGCTCAAGCCTTCGTCACTGGTCC
CGCCACCAAACGTTTCGGCGAGAAGCAGGCCATTATCGCCGGCATGGCGGCCGACGCGCTGGGCTACGTC
TTGCTGGCGTTCGCGACGCGAGGCTGGATGGCCTTCCCCATTATGATTCTTCTCGCTTCCGGCGGCATCG
GGATGCCCGCGTTGCAGGCCATGCTGTCCAGGCAGGTAGATGACGACCATCAGGGACAGCTTCAAGGATC
GCTCGCGGCTCTTACCAGCCAGCAAAAGGCCAGGAACCGTAAAAAGGCCGCGTTGCTGGCGTTTTTCCAT
AGGCTCCGCCCCCCTGACGAGCATCACAAAAATCGACGCTCAAGTCAGAGGTGGCGAAACCCGACAGGAC
TATAAAGATACCAGGCGTTTCCCCCTGGAAGCTCCCTCGTGCGCTCTCCTGTTCCGACCCTGCCGCTTAC
CGGATACCTGTCCGCCTTTCTCCCTTCGGGAAGCGTGGCGCTTTCTCAATGCTCACGCTGTAGGTATCTC
AGTTCGGTGTAGGTCGTTCGCTCCAAGCTGGGCTGTGTGCACGAACCCCCCGTTCAGCCCGACCGCTGCG
CCTTATCCGGTAACTATCGTCTTGAGTCCAACCCGGTAAGACACGACTTATCGCCACTGGCAGCAGCCAC
TGGTAACAGGATTAGCAGAGCGAGGTATGTAGGCGGTGCTACAGAGTTCTTGAAGTGGTGGCCTAACTAC
GGCTACACTAGAAGGACAGTATTTGGTATCTGCGCTCTGCTGAAGCCAGTTACCTTCGGAAAAAGAGTTG
GTAGCTCTTGATCCGGCAAACAAACCACCGCTGGTAGCGGTGGTTTTTTTGTTTGCAAGCAGCAGATTAC
GCGCAGAAAAAAAGGATCTCAAGAAGATCCTTTGATCTTTTCTACGGGGTCTGACGCTCAGTGGAACGAA
AACTCACGTTAAGGGATTTTGGTCATGAGATTATCAAAAAGGATCTTCACCTAGATCCTTTTAAATTAAA
AATGAAGTTTTAAATCAATCTAAAGTATATATGAGTAAACTTGGTCTGACAGTTACCAATGCTTAATCAG
TGAGGCACCTATCTCAGCGATCTGTCTATTTCGTTCATCCATAGTTGCCTGACTCCCCGTCGTGTAGATA
ACTACGATACGGGAGGGCTTACCATCTGGCCCCAGTGCTGCAATGATACCGCGAGACCCACGCTCACCGG
CTCCAGATTTATCAGCAATAAACCAGCCAGCCGGAAGGGCCGAGCGCAGAAGTGGTCCTGCAACTTTATC
CGCCTCCATCCAGTCTATTAATTGTTGCCGGGAAGCTAGAGTAAGTAGTTCGCCAGTTAATAGTTTGCGC
AACGTTGTTGCCATTGCTGCAGGCATCGTGGTGTCACGCTCGTCGTTTGGTATGGCTTCATTCAGCTCCG
GTTCCCAACGATCAAGGCGAGTTACATGATCCCCCATGTTGTGCAAAAAAGCGGTTAGCTCCTTCGGTCC
TCCGATCGTTGTCAGAAGTAAGTTGGCCGCAGTGTTATCACTCATGGTTATGGCAGCACTGCATAATTCT
CTTACTGTCATGCCATCCGTAAGATGCTTTTCTGTGACTGGTGAGTACTCAACCAAGTCATTCTGAGAAT
AGTGTATGCGGCGACCGAGTTGCTCTTGCCCGGCGTCAACACGGGATAATACCGCGCCACATAGCAGAAC
TTTAAAAGTGCTCATCATTGGAAAACGTTCTTCGGGGCGAAAACTCTCAAGGATCTTACCGCTGTTGAGA
TCCAGTTCGATGTAACCCACTCGTGCACCCAACTGATCTTCAGCATCTTTTACTTTCACCAGCGTTTCTG
GGTGAGCAAAAACAGGAAGGCAAAATGCCGCAAAAAAGGGAATAAGGGCGACACGGAAATGTTGAATACT
CATACTCTTCCTTTTTCAATATTATTGAAGCATTTATCAGGGTTATTGTCTCATGAGCGGATACATATTT
GAATGTATTTAGAAAAATAAACAAATAGGGGTTCCGCGCACATTTCCCCGAAAAGTGCCACCTGACGTCT
AAGAAACCATTATTATCATGACATTAACCTATAAAAATAGGCGTATCACGAGCCCTTTCGT
Features (pLannotate 1.2.2; 7 found; start..end, strand, type, name):
     56..2568    +  promoter       Ac5 promoter: Drosophila melanogaster actin 5C promoter
   2594..4243    +  CDS            luciferase: firefly luciferase; luc
   4906..4972    +  ncRNA          Oskar OES: Accession: RF02548 - Oocyte entry signal (OES) from oskar mRNA
   5280..5760    +  CDS            TcR (fragment): tetracycline efflux protein; tet; confers resistance to tetracycline
   5804..6392    -  rep_origin     ori: high-copy-number ColE1/pMB1/pBR322/pUC origin of replication
   6563..7423    -  CDS            AmpR: β-lactamase; bla; confers resistance to ampicillin, carbenicillin, and related antibiotics
   7424..7528    -  promoter       AmpR promoter: bla
