[The description below was written by a language model from this plasmid's Addgene catalogue record and pLannotate feature annotations shown in this document.]
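Description:
pAc5.1C-Fluc-oskar_C is a 7.6 kb insect expression plasmid that carries a firefly luciferase reporter fused to 3' untranslated region sequence from the Drosophila melanogaster oskar (osk) mRNA. The catalogue lists the backbone as unknown, although the name and the annotated parts point to a pAc5.1-type vector. A long Drosophila actin 5C (Ac5) promoter, which gives strong constitutive transcription in fly cell lines, sits directly upstream of the luciferase coding sequence. Downstream of the luciferase open reading frame lies the oskar 3'UTR insert. Within it, the annotation picks up the oskar oocyte entry signal (OES), a structured RNA element involved in transport of oskar mRNA into the oocyte. The "_C" suffix may indicate a particular fragment or version of the UTR, but the record does not explain it. No polyadenylation signal is annotated, so the record does not state how the transcript's 3' end is formed.

For propagation in E. coli, the plasmid has a ColE1/pUC-type origin and a β-lactamase gene under its own promoter, giving ampicillin selection. The feature table describes the origin as high-copy, whereas the catalogue entry lists the plasmid as low copy. A partial tetracycline efflux gene is also annotated, most likely a nonfunctional backbone remnant. No selectable marker for insect cells is annotated, which is consistent with transient transfection.

In this arrangement, luciferase output reports on post-transcriptional regulation conferred by the oskar 3'UTR, such as translational repression or changes in mRNA stability, though the record itself states the purpose only as insect expression of the oskar 3'UTR. The depositor sequence may be theoretical rather than fully verified.
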