Addgene plasmid #146022: pAc5.1C-Fluc-oskar_C
Purpose: Insect Expression of oskar-3UTR
Depositing lab: Elisa Izaurralde. Depositing organization: Max Planck Institute for Developmental Biology.
Backbone
  Vector backbone: Unknown
  Vector type: Insect Expression
Growth in bacteria
  Bacterial resistance: Ampicillin, 100 μg/mL
  Growth temperature: 37°C
  Growth strain: DH5alpha
  Copy number: Low Copy
Gene/Insert
  Gene/Insert name: oskar-3UTR
  Species: D. melanogaster (fly)
  Entrez Gene: osk (a.k.a. Dmel_CG10901, CG10901, Dm-osk, Dmel\CG10901, OSK, Osk, Oskar, norka)
  Cloning method: Unknown
Terms and licenses: Academic/Nonprofit Terms; Industry Terms: Not Available to Industry
Depositor comments: 3'UTR of oskar mRNA extracted from NM_206464.1. Plasmids from this collection were made available to the research community and donated after the lab closed. Please note that the sequence provided by the depositing laboratory may be theoretical/predicted or based on Sanger sequencing results. There may be discrepancies between sequencing results obtained by Addgene and the depositor sequence. If an Addgene verified sequence is not available, please contact before placing your order to request that our lab fully sequence the plasmid.
How to cite: pAc5.1C-Fluc-oskar_C was a gift from Elisa Izaurralde (Addgene plasmid # 146022 ; http://n2t.net/addgene:146022 ; RRID:Addgene_146022)
